>Addgene plasmid #202759 | TLCV2 - sgPTEN | addgene full sequence | sequence record 438365 | Addgene NGS Result
ATGTCGAGTTTACTCCCTATCAGTGATAGAGAACGATGTCGAGTTTACTCCCTATCAGTGATAGAGAACG
TATGTCGAGTTTACTCCCTATCAGTGATAGAGAACGTATGTCGAGTTTACTCCCTATCAGTGATAGAGAA
CGTATGTCGAGTTTATCCCTATCAGTGATAGAGAACGTATGTCGAGTTTACTCCCTATCAGTGATAGAGA
ACGTATGTCGAGGTAGGCGTGTACGGTGGGAGGCCTATATAAGCAGAGCTCGTTTAGTGAACCGTCAGAT
CGCCTGGAGAATACCGGTTCTAGAGCGCTGCCACCATGGACAAGAAGTACAGCATCGGCCTGGACATCGG
CACCAACTCTGTGGGCTGGGCCGTGATCACCGACGAGTACAAGGTGCCCAGCAAGAAATTCAAGGTGCTG
GGCAACACCGACCGGCACAGCATCAAGAAGAACCTGATCGGAGCCCTGCTGTTCGACAGCGGCGAAACAG
CCGAGGCCACCCGGCTGAAGAGAACCGCCAGAAGAAGATACACCAGACGGAAGAACCGGATCTGCTATCT
GCAAGAGATCTTCAGCAACGAGATGGCCAAGGTGGACGACAGCTTCTTCCACAGACTGGAAGAGTCCTTC
CTGGTGGAAGAGGATAAGAAGCACGAGCGGCACCCCATCTTCGGCAACATCGTGGACGAGGTGGCCTACC
ACGAGAAGTACCCCACCATCTACCACCTGAGAAAGAAACTGGTGGACAGCACCGACAAGGCCGACCTGCG
GCTGATCTATCTGGCCCTGGCCCACATGATCAAGTTCCGGGGCCACTTCCTGATCGAGGGCGACCTGAAC
CCCGACAACAGCGACGTGGACAAGCTGTTCATCCAGCTGGTGCAGACCTACAACCAGCTGTTCGAGGAAA
ACCCCATCAACGCCAGCGGCGTGGACGCCAAGGCCATCCTGTCTGCCAGACTGAGCAAGAGCAGACGGCT
GGAAAATCTGATCGCCCAGCTGCCCGGCGAGAAGAAGAATGGCCTGTTCGGAAACCTGATTGCCCTGAGC
CTGGGCCTGACCCCCAACTTCAAGAGCAACTTCGACCTGGCCGAGGATGCCAAACTGCAGCTGAGCAAGG
ACACCTACGACGACGACCTGGACAACCTGCTGGCCCAGATCGGCGACCAGTACGCCGACCTGTTTCTGGC
CGCCAAGAACCTGTCCGACGCCATCCTGCTGAGCGACATCCTGAGAGTGAACACCGAGATCACCAAGGCC
CCCCTGAGCGCCTCTATGATCAAGAGATACGACGAGCACCACCAGGACCTGACCCTGCTGAAAGCTCTCG
TGCGGCAGCAGCTGCCTGAGAAGTACAAAGAGATTTTCTTCGACCAGAGCAAGAACGGCTACGCCGGCTA
CATTGACGGCGGAGCCAGCCAGGAAGAGTTCTACAAGTTCATCAAGCCCATCCTGGAAAAGATGGACGGC
ACCGAGGAACTGCTCGTGAAGCTGAACAGAGAGGACCTGCTGCGGAAGCAGCGGACCTTCGACAACGGCA
GCATCCCCCACCAGATCCACCTGGGAGAGCTGCACGCCATTCTGCGGCGGCAGGAAGATTTTTACCCATT
CCTGAAGGACAACCGGGAAAAGATCGAGAAGATCCTGACCTTCCGCATCCCCTACTACGTGGGCCCTCTG
GCCAGGGGAAACAGCAGATTCGCCTGGATGACCAGAAAGAGCGAGGAAACCATCACCCCCTGGAACTTCG
AGGAAGTGGTGGACAAGGGCGCTTCCGCCCAGAGCTTCATCGAGCGGATGACCAACTTCGATAAGAACCT
GCCCAACGAGAAGGTGCTGCCCAAGCACAGCCTGCTGTACGAGTACTTCACCGTGTATAACGAGCTGACC
AAAGTGAAATACGTGACCGAGGGAATGAGAAAGCCCGCCTTCCTGAGCGGCGAGCAGAAAAAGGCCATCG
TGGACCTGCTGTTCAAGACCAACCGGAAAGTGACCGTGAAGCAGCTGAAAGAGGACTACTTCAAGAAAAT
CGAGTGCTTCGACTCCGTGGAAATCTCCGGCGTGGAAGATCGGTTCAACGCCTCCCTGGGCACATACCAC
GATCTGCTGAAAATTATCAAGGACAAGGACTTCCTGGACAATGAGGAAAACGAGGACATTCTGGAAGATA
TCGTGCTGACCCTGACACTGTTTGAGGACAGAGAGATGATCGAGGAACGGCTGAAAACCTATGCCCACCT
GTTCGACGACAAAGTGATGAAGCAGCTGAAGCGGCGGAGATACACCGGCTGGGGCAGGCTGAGCCGGAAG
CTGATCAACGGCATCCGGGACAAGCAGTCCGGCAAGACAATCCTGGATTTCCTGAAGTCCGACGGCTTCG
CCAACAGAAACTTCATGCAGCTGATCCACGACGACAGCCTGACCTTTAAAGAGGACATCCAGAAAGCCCA
GGTGTCCGGCCAGGGCGATAGCCTGCACGAGCACATTGCCAATCTGGCCGGCAGCCCCGCCATTAAGAAG
GGCATCCTGCAGACAGTGAAGGTGGTGGACGAGCTCGTGAAAGTGATGGGCCGGCACAAGCCCGAGAACA
TCGTGATCGAAATGGCCAGAGAGAACCAGACCACCCAGAAGGGACAGAAGAACAGCCGCGAGAGAATGAA
GCGGATCGAAGAGGGCATCAAAGAGCTGGGCAGCCAGATCCTGAAAGAACACCCCGTGGAAAACACCCAG
CTGCAGAACGAGAAGCTGTACCTGTACTACCTGCAGAATGGGCGGGATATGTACGTGGACCAGGAACTGG
ACATCAACCGGCTGTCCGACTACGATGTGGACCATATCGTGCCTCAGAGCTTTCTGAAGGACGACTCCAT
CGACAACAAGGTGCTGACCAGAAGCGACAAGAACCGGGGCAAGAGCGACAACGTGCCCTCCGAAGAGGTC
GTGAAGAAGATGAAGAACTACTGGCGGCAGCTGCTGAACGCCAAGCTGATTACCCAGAGAAAGTTCGACA
ATCTGACCAAGGCCGAGAGAGGCGGCCTGAGCGAACTGGATAAGGCCGGCTTCATCAAGAGACAGCTGGT
GGAAACCCGGCAGATCACAAAGCACGTGGCACAGATCCTGGACTCCCGGATGAACACTAAGTACGACGAG
AATGACAAGCTGATCCGGGAAGTGAAAGTGATCACCCTGAAGTCCAAGCTGGTGTCCGATTTCCGGAAGG
ATTTCCAGTTTTACAAAGTGCGCGAGATCAACAACTACCACCACGCCCACGACGCCTACCTGAACGCCGT
CGTGGGAACCGCCCTGATCAAAAAGTACCCTAAGCTGGAAAGCGAGTTCGTGTACGGCGACTACAAGGTG
TACGACGTGCGGAAGATGATCGCCAAGAGCGAGCAGGAAATCGGCAAGGCTACCGCCAAGTACTTCTTCT
ACAGCAACATCATGAACTTTTTCAAGACCGAGATTACCCTGGCCAACGGCGAGATCCGGAAGCGGCCTCT
GATCGAGACAAACGGCGAAACCGGGGAGATCGTGTGGGATAAGGGCCGGGATTTTGCCACCGTGCGGAAA
GTGCTGAGCATGCCCCAAGTGAATATCGTGAAAAAGACCGAGGTGCAGACAGGCGGCTTCAGCAAAGAGT
CTATCCTGCCCAAGAGGAACAGCGATAAGCTGATCGCCAGAAAGAAGGACTGGGACCCTAAGAAGTACGG
CGGCTTCGACAGCCCCACCGTGGCCTATTCTGTGCTGGTGGTGGCCAAAGTGGAAAAGGGCAAGTCCAAG
AAACTGAAGAGTGTGAAAGAGCTGCTGGGGATCACCATCATGGAAAGAAGCAGCTTCGAGAAGAATCCCA
TCGACTTTCTGGAAGCCAAGGGCTACAAAGAAGTGAAAAAGGACCTGATCATCAAGCTGCCTAAGTACTC
CCTGTTCGAGCTGGAAAACGGCCGGAAGAGAATGCTGGCCTCTGCCGGCGAACTGCAGAAGGGAAACGAA
CTGGCCCTGCCCTCCAAATATGTGAACTTCCTGTACCTGGCCAGCCACTATGAGAAGCTGAAGGGCTCCC
CCGAGGATAATGAGCAGAAACAGCTGTTTGTGGAACAGCACAAGCACTACCTGGACGAGATCATCGAGCA
GATCAGCGAGTTCTCCAAGAGAGTGATCCTGGCCGACGCTAATCTGGACAAAGTGCTGTCCGCCTACAAC
AAGCACCGGGATAAGCCCATCAGAGAGCAGGCCGAGAATATCATCCACCTGTTTACCCTGACCAATCTGG
GAGCCCCTGCCGCCTTCAAGTACTTTGACACCACCATCGACCGGAAGAGGTACACCAGCACCAAAGAGGT
GCTGGACGCCACCCTGATCCACCAGAGCATCACCGGCCTGTACGAGACACGGATCGACCTGTCTCAGCTG
GGAGGCGACAAGCGACCTGCCGCCACAAAGAAGGCTGGACAGGCTAAGAAGAAGAAAGATTACAAAGACG
ATGACGATAAGGGATCCGGAGAGGGCAGAGGAAGTCTGCTAACATGCGGTGACGTCGAGGAGAATCCTGG
CCCAGTGAGCAAGGGCGAGGAGCTGTTCACCGGGGTGGTGCCCATCCTGGTCGAGCTGGACGGCGACGTA
AACGGCCACAAGTTCAGCGTGTCCGGCGAGGGCGAGGGCGATGCCACCTACGGCAAGCTGACCCTGAAGT
TCATCTGCACCACCGGCAAGCTGCCCGTGCCCTGGCCCACCCTCGTGACCACCCTGACCTACGGCGTGCA
GTGCTTCAGCCGCTACCCCGACCACATGAAGCAGCACGACTTCTTCAAGTCCGCCATGCCCGAAGGCTAC
GTCCAGGAGCGCACCATCTTCTTCAAGGACGACGGCAACTACAAGACCCGCGCCGAGGTGAAGTTCGAGG
GCGACACCCTGGTGAACCGCATCGAGCTGAAGGGCATCGACTTCAAGGAGGACGGCAACATCCTGGGGCA
CAAGCTGGAGTACAACTACAACAGCCACAACGTCTATATCATGGCCGACAAGCAGAAGAACGGCATCAAG
GTGAACTTCAAGATCCGCCACAACATCGAGGACGGCAGCGTGCAGCTCGCCGACCACTACCAGCAGAACA
CCCCCATCGGCGACGGCCCCGTGCTGCTGCCCGACAACCACTACCTGAGCACCCAGTCCGCCCTGAGCAA
AGACCCCAACGAGAAGCGCGATCACATGGTCCTGCTGGAGTTCGTGACCGCCGCCGGGATCACTCTCGGC
ATGGACGAGCTGTACAAGTAAGCTAGCATCCGGGCAGAGCGCACATCGCCCACAGTCCCCGAGAAGTTGG
GGGGAGGGGTCGGCAATTGATCCGGTGCCTAGAGAAGGTGGCGCGGGGTAAACTGGGAAAGTGATGTCGT
GTACTGGCTCCGCCTTTTTCCCGAGGGTGGGGGAGAACCGTATATAAGTGCAGTAGTCGCCGTGAACGTT
CTTTTTCGCAACGGGTTTGCCGCCAGAACACAGACTGCGATCGCAATGTACAGTATGACCGAGTACAAGC
CCACGGTGCGCCTCGCCACCCGCGACGACGTCCCCAGGGCCGTACGCACCCTCGCCGCCGCGTTCGCCGA
CTACCCCGCCACGCGCCACACCGTCGATCCGGACCGCCACATCGAGCGGGTCACCGAGCTGCAAGAACTC
TTCCTCACGCGCGTCGGGCTCGACATCGGCAAGGTGTGGGTCGCGGACGACGGCGCCGCGGTGGCGGTCT
GGACCACGCCGGAGAGCGTCGAAGCGGGGGCGGTGTTCGCCGAGATCGGCCCGCGCATGGCCGAGTTGAG
CGGTTCCCGGCTGGCCGCGCAGCAACAGATGGAAGGCCTCCTGGCGCCGCACCGGCCCAAGGAGCCCGCG
TGGTTCCTGGCCACCGTCGGAGTCTCGCCCGACCACCAGGGCAAGGGTCTGGGCAGCGCCGTCGTGCTCC
CCGGAGTGGAGGCGGCCGAGCGCGCCGGGGTGCCCGCCTTCCTGGAGACCTCCGCGCCCCGCAACCTCCC
CTTCTACGAGCGGCTCGGCTTCACCGTCACCGCCGACGTCGAGGTGCCCGAAGGACCGCGCACCTGGTGC
ATGACCCGCAAGCCCGGTGCCGGTTCCGGCGCAACAAACTTCTCTCTGCTGAAACAAGCCGGAGATGTCG
AAGAGAATCCTGGACCGATGTCTAGACTGGACAAGAGCAAAGTCATAAACGGAGCTCTGGAATTACTCAA
TGGTGTCGGTATCGAAGGCCTGACGACAAGGAAACTCGCTCAAAAGCTGGGAGTTGAGCAGCCTACCCTG
TACTGGCACGTGAAGAACAAGCGGGCCCTGCTCGATGCCCTGCCAATCGAGATGCTGGACAGGCATCATA
CCCACTTCTGCCCCCTGGAAGGCGAGTCATGGCAAGACTTTCTGCGGAACAACGCCAAGTCATACCGCTG
TGCTCTCCTCTCACATCGCGACGGGGCTAAAGTGCATCTCGGCACCCGCCCAACAGAGAAACAGTACGAA
ACCCTGGAAAATCAGCTCGCGTTCCTGTGTCAGCAAGGCTTCTCCCTGGAGAACGCACTGTACGCTCTGT
CCGCCGTGGGCCACTTTACACTGGGCTGCGTATTGGAGGAACAGGAGCATCAAGTAGCAAAAGAGGAAAG
AGAGACACCTACCACCGATTCTATGCCCCCACTTCTGAGACAAGCAATTGAGCTGTTCGACCGGCAGGGA
GCCGAACCTGCCTTCCTTTTCGGCCTGGAACTAATCATATGTGGCCTGGAGAAACAGCTAAAGTGCGAAA
GCGGCGGGCCGACCGACGCCCTTGACGATTTTGACTTAGACATGCTCCCAGCCGATGCCCTTGACGACTT
TGACCTTGATATGCTGCCTGCTGACGCTCTTGACGATTTTGACCTTGACATGCTCCCCGGGTAACTCGAG
CGCGTTAAGTCGACAATCAACCTCTGGATTACAAAATTTGTGAAAGATTGACTGGTATTCTTAACTATGT
TGCTCCTTTTACGCTATGTGGATACGCTGCTTTAATGCCTTTGTATCATGCTATTGCTTCCCGTATGGCT
TTCATTTTCTCCTCCTTGTATAAATCCTGGTTGCTGTCTCTTTATGAGGAGTTGTGGCCCGTTGTCAGGC
AACGTGGCGTGGTGTGCACTGTGTTTGCTGACGCAACCCCCACTGGTTGGGGCATTGCCACCACCTGTCA
GCTCCTTTCCGGGACTTTCGCTTTCCCCCTCCCTATTGCCACGGCGGAACTCATCGCCGCCTGCCTTGCC
CGCTGCTGGACAGGGGCTCGGCTGTTGGGCACTGACAATTCCGTGGTGTTGTCGGGGAAATCATCGTCCT
TTCCTTGGCTGCTCGCCTGTGTTGCCACCTGGATTCTGCGCGGGACGTCCTTCTGCTACGTCCCTTCGGC
CCTCAATCCAGCGGACCTTCCTTCCCGCGGCCTGCTGCCGGCTCTGCGGCCTCTTCCGCGTCTTCGCCTT
CGCCCTCAGACGAGTCGGATCTCCCTTTGGGCCGCCTCCCCGCGTCGACTTTAAGACCAATGACTTACAA
GGCAGCTGTAGATCTTAGCCACTTTTTAAAAGAAAAGGGGGGACTGGAAGGGCTAATTCACTCCCAACGA
AGACAAGATCTGCTTTTTGCTTGTACTGGGTCTCTCTGGTTAGACCAGATCTGAGCCTGGGAGCTCTCTG
GCTAACTAGGGAACCCACTGCTTAAGCCTCAATAAAGCTTGCCTTGAGTGCTTCAAGTAGTGTGTGCCCG
TCTGTTGTGTGACTCTGGTAACTAGAGATCCCTCAGACCCTTTTAGTCAGTGTGGAAAATCTCTAGCAGG
GCCCGTTTAAACCCGCTGATCAGCCTCGACTGTGCCTTCTAGTTGCCAGCCATCTGTTGTTTGCCCCTCC
CCCGTGCCTTCCTTGACCCTGGAAGGTGCCACTCCCACTGTCCTTTCCTAATAAAATGAGGAAATTGCAT
CGCATTGTCTGAGTAGGTGTCATTCTATTCTGGGGGGTGGGGTGGGGCAGGACAGCAAGGGGGAGGATTG
GGAAGACAATAGCAGGCATGCTGGGGATGCGGTGGGCTCTATGGCTTCTGAGGCGGAAAGAACCAGCTGG
GGCTCTAGGGGGTATCCCC
[124 nt withheld, positions 8140-8263]
C
[91 nt withheld, positions 8265-8355]
A
[49 nt withheld, positions 8357-8405]
CCTTTGACGTTGGAGTCCACGTTCTTT
[37 nt withheld, positions 8433-8469]
ACCCTATCTCGGTCTATTCTTTTGATTTATAAGGGATTTTGCCGATTTCGGCCTATTGGTTAAAAAATGA
GCTGATTTAACAAAAATTTAACGCGAATTAATTCTGTGGAATGTGTGTCAGTTAGGGTGTGGAAAGTCCC
CAGGCTCCCCAGCAGGCAGAAGTATGCAAAGCATGCATCTCAATTAGTCAGCAACCAGGTGTGGAAAGTC
CCCAGGCTCCCCAGCAGGCAGAAGTATGCAAAGCATGCATCTCAATTAGTCAGCAACCATAGTCCCGCCC
CTAACTCCGCCCATCCCGCCCCTAACTCCGCCCAGTTCCGCCCATTCTCCGCCCCATGGCTGACTAATTT
TTTTTATTTATGCAGAGGCCGAGGCCGCCTCTGCCTCTGAGCTATTCCAGAAGTAGTGAGGAGGCTTTTT
TGGAGGCCTAGGCTTTTGCAAAAAGCTCCCGGGAGCTTGTATATCCATTTTCGGATCTGATCAGCACGTG
TTGACAATTAATCATCGGCATAGTATATCGGCATAGTATAATACGACAAGGTGAGGAACTAAACCATGGC
CAAGTTGACCAGTGCCGTTCCGGTGCTCACCGCGCGCGACGTCGCCGGAGCGGTCGAGTTCTGGACCGAC
CGGCTCGGGTTCTCCCGGGACTTCGTGGAGGACGACTTCGCCGGTGTGGTCCGGGACGACGTGACCCTGT
TCATCAGCGCGGTCCAGGACCAGGTGGTGCCGGACAACACCCTGGCCTGGGTGTGGGTGCGCGGCCTGGA
CGAGCTGTACGCCGAGTGGTCGGAGGTCGTGTCCACGAACTTCCGGGACGCCTCCGGGCCGGCCATGACC
GAGATCGGCGAGCAGCCGTGGGGGCGGGAGTTCGCCCTGCGCGACCCGGCCGGCAACTGCGTGCACTTCG
TGGCCGAGGAGCAGGACTGACACGTGCTACGAGATTTCGATTCCACCGCCGCCTTCTATGAAAGGTTGGG
CTTCGGAATCGTTTTCCGGGACGCCGGCTGGATGATCCTCCAGCGCGGGGATCTCATGCTGGAGTTCTTC
GCCCACCCCAACTTGTTTATTGCAGCTTATAATGGTTACAAATAAAGCAATAGCATCACAAATTTCACAA
ATAAAGCATTTTTTTCACTGCATTCTAGTTGTGGTTTGTCCAAACTCATCAATGTATCTTATCATGTCTG
TATACCGTCGACCTCTAGCTAGAGCTTGGCGTAATCATGGTCATAGCTGTTTCCTGTGTGAAATTGTTAT
CCGCTCACAATTCCACACAACATACGAGCCGGAAGCATAAAGTGTAAAGCCTGGGGTGCCTAATGAGTGA
GCTAACTCACATTAATTGCGTTGCGCTCACTGCCCGCTTTCCAGTCGGGAAACCTGTCGTGCCAGCTGCA
TTAATGAATCGGCCAACGCGCGGGGAGAGGCGGTTTGCGTATTGGGCGCTCTTCCGCTTCCTCGCTCACT
GACTCGCTGCGCTCGGTCGTTCGGCTGCGGCGAGCGGTATCAGCTCACTCAAAGGCGGTAATACGGTTAT
CCACAGAATCAGGGGATAACGCAGGAAAGAACATGTGAGCAAAAGGCCAGCAAAAGGCCAGGAACCGTAA
AAAGGCCGCGTTGCTGGCGTTTTTCCATAGGCTCCGCCCCCCTGACGAGCATCACAAAAATCGACGCTCA
AGTCAGAGGTGGCGAAACCCGACAGGACTATAAAGATACCAGGCGTTTCCCCCTGGAAGCTCCCTCGTGC
GCTCTCCTGTTCCGACCCTGCCGCTTACCGGATACCTGTCCGCCTTTCTCCCTTCGGGAAGCGTGGCGCT
TTCTCATAGCTCACGCTGTAGGTATCTCAGTTCGGTGTAGGTCGTTCGCTCCAAGCTGGGCTGTGTGCAC
GAACCCCCCGTTCAGCCCGACCGCTGCGCCTTATCCGGTAACTATCGTCTTGAGTCCAACCCGGTAAGAC
ACGACTTATCGCCACTGGCAGCAGCCACTGGTAACAGGATTAGCAGAGCGAGGTATGTAGGCGGTGCTAC
AGAGTTCTTGAAGTGGTGGCCTAACTACGGCTACACTAGAAGAACAGTATTTGGTATCTGCGCTCTGCTG
AAGCCAGTTACCTTCGGAAAAAGAGTTGGTAGCTCTTGATCCGGCAAACAAACCACCGCTGGTAGCGGTG
GTTTTTTTGTTTGCAAGCAGCAGATTACGCGCAGAAAAAAAGGATCTCAAGAAGATCCTTTGATCTTTTC
TACGGGGTCTGACGCTCAGTGGAACGAAAACTCACGTTAAGGGATTTTGGTCATGAGATTATCAAAAAGG
ATCTTCACCTAGATCCTTTTAAATTAAAAATGAAGTTTTAAATCAATCTAAAGTATATATGAGTAAACTT
GGTCTGACAGTTACCAATGCTTAATCAGTGAGGCACCTATCTCAGCGATCTGTCTATTTCGTTCATCCAT
AGTTGCCTGACTCCCCGTCGTGTAGATAACTACGATACGGGAGGGCTTACCATCTGGCCCCAGTGCTGCA
ATGATACCGCGAGACCCACGCTCACCGGCTCCAGATTTATCAGCAATAAACCAGCCAGCCGGAAGGGCCG
AGCGCAGAAGTGGTCCTGCAACTTTATCCGCCTCCATCCAGTCTATTAATTGTTGCCGGGAAGCTAGAGT
AAGTAGTTCGCCAGTTAATAGTTTGCGCAACGTTGTTGCCATTGCTACAGGCATCGTGGTGTCACGCTCG
TCGTTTGGTATGGCTTCATTCAGCTCCGGTTCCCAACGATCAAGGCGAGTTACATGATCCCCCATGTTGT
GCAAAAAAGCGGTTAGCTCCTTCGGTCCTCCGATCGTTGTCAGAAGTAAGTTGGCCGCAGTGTTATCACT
CATGGTTATGGCAGCACTGCATAATTCTCTTACTGTCATGCCATCCGTAAGATGCTTTTCTGTGACTGGT
GAGTACTCAACCAAGTCATTCTGAGAATAGTGTATGCGGCGACCGAGTTGCTCTTGCCCGGCGTCAATAC
GGGATAATACCGCGCCACATAGCAGAACTTTAAAAGTGCTCATCATTGGAAAACGTTCTTCGGGGCGAAA
ACTCTCAAGGATCTTACCGCTGTTGAGATCCAGTTCGATGTAACCCACTCGTGCACCCAACTGATCTTCA
GCATCTTTTACTTTCACCAGCGTTTCTGGGTGAGCAAAAACAGGAAGGCAAAATGCCGCAAAAAAGGGAA
TAAGGGCGACACGGAAATGTTGAATACTCATACTCTTCCTTTTTCAATATTATTGAAGCATTTATCAGGG
TTATTGTCTCATGAGCGGATACATATTTGAATGTATTTAGAAAAATAAACAAATAGGGGTTCCGCGCACA
TTTCCCCGAAAAGTGCCACCTGACGTCGACGGATCGGGAGATCTCCCGATCCCCTATGGTGCACTCTCAG
TACAATCTGCTCTGATGCCGCATAGTTAAGCCAGTATCTGCTCCCTGCTTGTGTGTTGGAGGTCGCTGAG
TAGTGCGCGAGCAAAATTTAAGCTACAACAAGGCAAGGCTTGACCGACAATTGCATGAAGAATCTGCTTA
GGGTTAGGCGTTTTGCGCTGCTTCGCGATGTACGGGCCAGATATACGCGTTGACATTGATTATTGACTAG
TTATTAATAGTAATCAATTACGGGGTCATTAGTTCATAGCCCATATATGGAGTTCCGCGTTACATAACTT
ACGGTAAATGGCCCGCCTGGCTGACCGCCCAACGACCCCCGCCCATTGACGTCAATAATGACGTATGTTC
CCATAGTAACGCCAATAGGGACTTTCCATTGACGTCAATGGGTGGAGTATTTACGGTAAACTGCCCACTT
GGCAGTACATCAAGTGTATCATATGCCAAGTACGCCCCCTATTGACGTCAATGACGGTAAATGGCCCGCC
TGGCATTATGCCCAGTACATGACCTTATGGGACTTTCCTACTTGGCAGTACATCTACGTATTAGTCATCG
CTATTACCATGGTGATGCGGTTTTGGCAGTACATCAATGGGCGTGGATAGCGGTTTGACTCACGGGGATT
TCCAAGTCTCCACCCCATTGACGTCAATGGGAGTTTGTTTTGGCACCAAAATCAACGGGACTTTCCAAAA
TGTCGTAACAACTCCGCCCCATTGACGCAAATGGGCGGTAGGCGTGTACGGTGGGAGGTCTATATAAGCA
GCGCGTTTTGCCTGTACTGGGTCTCTCTGGTTAGACCAGATCTGAGCCTGGGAGCTCTCTGGCTAACTAG
GGAACCCACTGCTTAAGCCTCAATAAAGCTTGCCTTGAGTGCTTCAAGTAGTGTGTGCCCGTCTGTTGTG
TGACTCTGGTAACTAGAGATCCCTCAGACCCTTTTAGTCAGTGTGGAAAATCTCTAGCAGTGGCGCCCGA
ACAGGGACTTGAAAGCGAAAGGGAAACCAGAGGAGCTCTCTCGACGCAGGACTCGGCTTGCTGAAGCGCG
CACGGCAAGAGGCGAGGGGCGGCGACTGGTGAGTACGCCAAAAATTTTGACTAGCGGAGGCTAGAAGGAG
AGAGATGGGTGCGAGAGCGTCAGTATTAAGCGGGGGAGAATTAGATCGCGATGGGAAAAAATTCGGTTAA
GGCCAGGGGGAAAGAAAAAATATAAATTAAAACATATAGTATGGGCAAGCAGGGAGCTAGAACGATTCGC
AGTTAATCCTGGCCTGTTAGAAACATCAGAAGGCTGTAGACAAATACTGGGACAGCTACAACCATCCCTT
CAGACAGGATCAGAAGAACTTAGATCATTATATAATACAGTAGCAACCCTCTATTGTGTGCATCAAAGGA
TAGAGATAAAAGACACCAAGGAAGCTTTAGACAAGATAGAGGAAGAGCAAAACAAAAGTAAGACCACCGC
ACAGCAAGCGGCCGCTGATCTTCAGACCTGGAGGAGGAGATATGAGGGACAATTGGAGAAGTGAATTATA
TAAATATAAAGTAGTAAAAATTGAACCATTAGGAGTAGCACCCACCAAGGCAAAGAGAAGAGTGGTGCAG
AGAGAAAAAAGAGCAGTGGGAATAGGAGCTTTGTTCCTTGGGTTCTTGGGAGCAGCAGGAAGCACTATGG
GCGCAGCGTCAATGACGCTGACGGTACAGGCCAGACAATTATTGTCTGGTATAGTGCAGCAGCAGAACAA
TTTGCTGAGGGCTATTGAGGCGCAACAGCATCTGTTGCAACTCACAGTCTGGGGCATCAAGCAGCTCCAG
GCAAGAATCCTGGCTGTGGAAAGATACCTAAAGGATCAACAGCTCCTGGGGATTTGGGGTTGCTCTGGAA
AACTCATTTGCACCACTGCTGTGCCTTGGAATGCTAGTTGGAGTAATAAATCTCTGGAACAGATTTGGAA
TCACACGACCTGGATGGAGTGGGACAGAGAAATTAACAATTACACAAGCTTAATACACTCCTTAATTGAA
GAATCGCAAAACCAGCAAGAAAAGAATGAACAAGAATTATTGGAATTAGATAAATGGGCAAGTTTGTGGA
ATTGGTTTAACATAACAAATTGGCTGTGGTATATAAAATTATTCATAATGATAGTAGGAGGCTTGGTAGG
TTTAAGAATAGTTTTTGCTGTACTTTCTATAGTGAATAGAGTTAGGCAGGGATATTCACCATTATCGTTT
CAGACCCACCTCCCAACCCCGAGGGGACCCGACAGGCCCGAAGGAATAGAAGAAGAAGGTGGAGAGAGAG
ACAGAGACAGATCCATTCGATTAGTGAACGGATCGGCACTGCGTGCGCCAATTCTGCAGACAAATGGCAG
TATTCATCCACAATTTTAAAAGAAAAGGGGGGATTGGGGGGTACAGTGCAGGGGAAAGAATAGTAGACAT
AATAGCAACAGACATACAAACTAAAGAATTACAAAAACAAATTACAAAAATTCAAAATTTTCGGGTTTAT
TACAGGGACAGCAGAGATCCAGTTTGGTTAATTAAGGTACCGAGGGCCTATTTCCCATGATTCCTTCATA
TTTGCATATACGATACAAGGCTGTTAGAGAGATAATTAGAATTAATTTGACTGTAAACACAAAGATATTA
GTACAAAATACGTGACGTAGAAAGTAATAATTTCTTGGGTAGTTTGCAGTTTTAAAATTATGTTTTAAAA
TGGACTATCATATGCTTACCGTAACTTGAAAGTATTTCGATTTCTTGGCTTTATATATCTTGTGGAAAGG
ACGAAACACCGGAACTTGTCTTCCCGTCGTGGTTTTAGAGCTAGAAATAGCAAGTTAAAATAAGGCTAGT
CCGTTATCAACTTGAAAAAGTGGCACCGAGTCGGTGCTTTTTTGAATTCACTTTGGCCGCGAATCGATAT
GTCGAGTTTACTCCCTATCAGTGATAGAGAACGT
Features (pLannotate 1.2.2; 36 found; start..end, strand, type, name):
    316..4419    +  CDS            Cas9: Cas9 (Csn1) endonuclease from the Streptococcus pyogenes Type II CRISPR/Cas system generates RNA-guided double strand breaks in DNA
   4555..5271    +  CDS            EGFP: the original enhanced GFP (Yang et al., 1996) mammalian codon-optimized
   5282..5493    +  promoter       EF-1α core promoter: core promoter for human elongation factor EF-1α
   5515..6111    +  CDS            PuroR (fragment): puromycin N-acetyltransferase; pac from Streptomyces; confers resistance to puromycin
   6178..6875    +  CDS            rtTA3 (fragment): reverse tetracycline transactivator 3 activates expression from Tet-responsive promoters in the presence of doxycycline
   6805..6915    +  CDS            VP48: 3 tandem repeats of the minimal activation domain of herpes simplex virus VP16 (Cheng et al., 2013)
   6945..7533    +  misc_feature   WPRE: woodchuck hepatitis virus posttranscriptional regulatory element
   7584..7603    +  misc_feature   cPPT/CTS (fragment): central polypurine tract and central termination sequence of HIV-1
   7605..7838    +  LTR            3' LTR (ΔU3): self-inactivating 3' long terminal repeat (LTR) from HIV-1
   7870..8094    +  polyA_signal   bGH poly(A) signal: bovine growth hormone polyadenylation signal
   8098..8119    +  promoter       SV40 promoter (fragment): SV40 enhancer and early promoter
   8140..8568    +  rep_origin     f1 ori (sequence partly withheld): f1 bacteriophage origin of replication; arrow indicates direction of (+) strand synthesis
   8582..8911    +  promoter       SV40 promoter: SV40 enhancer and early promoter
   8959..9006    +  promoter       EM7 promoter: synthetic bacterial promoter&nbsp
   9025..9399    +  CDS            BleoR: antibiotic-binding protein; Sh ble from Streptoalloteichus hindustanus; confers resistance to bleomycin, phleomycin, and Zeocin™
   9409..9534    +  CDS            ble (fragment): BLE_KLEPN - Experimental evidence at protein level: Swiss-Prot protein existence level 1. Binding protein with a strong affinity to the bleomycin family of antibiotics. Binds to CL990; an antimitotic-antibiotic compound. From Klebsiella pneumoniae.
   9529..9650    +  polyA_signal   SV40 poly(A) signal: SV40 polyadenylation signal
   9721..9743    -  protein_bind   lac operator (fragment): The lac repressor binds to the lac operator to inhibit transcription in E. coli. This inhibition can be relieved by adding lactose or isopropyl-β-D-thiogalactopyranoside (IPTG). lac repressor encoded by lacI
   9747..9777    -  promoter       lac promoter: promoter for the E. coli lac operon
   9792..9813    -  protein_bind   CAP binding site: CAP binding activates transcription in the presence of cAMP. E. coli catabolite activator protein
   9826..9918    -  CDS            lacI (fragment): lac repressor; lacI; The lac repressor binds to the lac operator to inhibit transcription in E. coli. This inhibition can be relieved by adding lactose or isopropyl-β-D-thiogalactopyranoside (IPTG).
  10101..10689   -  rep_origin     ori: high-copy-number ColE1/pMB1/pBR322/pUC origin of replication
  10860..11720   -  CDS            AmpR: β-lactamase; bla; confers resistance to ampicillin, carbenicillin, and related antibiotics
  11721..11825   -  promoter       AmpR promoter: bla
  11884..11936   -  misc_feature   bom (fragment): basis of mobility region from pBR322
  12091..12470   +  enhancer       CMV enhancer: human cytomegalovirus immediate early enhancer
  12471..12670   +  promoter       CMV promoter: human cytomegalovirus (CMV) immediate early promoter
  12688..12868   +  LTR            5' LTR (truncated): truncated 5' long terminal repeat (LTR) from HIV-1
  12915..13040   +  misc_feature   HIV-1 Ψ: packaging signal of human immunodeficiency virus type 1
  13024..13387   +  CDS            HIV-1 gag (fragment): gag protein from human immunodeficiency virus 1; gag
  13533..13766   +  misc_feature   RRE: The Rev response element (RRE) of HIV-1 allows for Rev-dependent mRNA export from the nucleus to the cytoplasm.
  14143..14243   +  CDS            Rev (fragment): human immunodeficiency virus 1 (HIV-1) Rev protein; rev; enhances nuclear export of unspliced and incompletely spliced viral mRNAs
  14293..14410   +  misc_feature   cPPT/CTS: central polypurine tract and central termination sequence of HIV-1
  14461..14701   +  promoter       U6 promoter: RNA polymerase III promoter for human U6 snRNA
  14731..14806   +  misc_RNA       gRNA scaffold: guide RNA scaffold for the Streptococcus pyogenes CRISPR/Cas9 system
  14843..284     +  promoter       tight TRE promoter (across the origin): Tet-responsive promoter PTight, consisting of seven tet operator sequences followed by the minimal CMV promoter
