[The description below was written by a language model from this plasmid's Addgene catalogue record and pLannotate feature annotations shown in this document.]
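Description:
TLCV2 - sgPTEN is a third-generation-style, self-inactivating HIV-1 lentiviral CRISPR vector (about 14.9 kb) that combines a doxycycline-inducible Cas9 with a constitutively expressed guide RNA against human PTEN. The viral genome is driven from a CMV enhancer/promoter fused to a truncated 5' LTR and carries the Ψ packaging signal, a partial gag region, the RRE for Rev-dependent export, a cPPT/CTS, a WPRE and a ΔU3 3' LTR, followed by a bGH polyadenylation signal. In bacteria the plasmid replicates from a high-copy ColE1/pUC-type origin and is selected with ampicillin. The backbone also contains an f1 origin and an SV40/EM7-driven bleomycin/Zeocin resistance cassette that lies outside the LTRs, so it would not be packaged.

Within the provirus, a human U6 Pol III promoter transcribes the PTEN-targeting spacer joined to the S. pyogenes gRNA scaffold. Immediately downstream, a tight TRE promoter (seven tet operators plus a minimal CMV promoter) controls S. pyogenes Cas9, followed closely by EGFP. The feature table does not annotate the linker between them, but the layout suggests that green fluorescence reports Cas9 induction. A separate EF-1α core promoter drives puromycin N-acetyltransferase followed by the reverse tetracycline transactivator rtTA3; the element joining these two is likewise not annotated. Transduced mammalian cells can therefore be selected with puromycin. They constantly make rtTA, which activates the TRE only when doxycycline is present. This all-in-one design allows temporally controlled PTEN disruption in human cells after stable lentiviral integration. The associated publication concerns tumour suppressor function in vivo.
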