Addgene plasmid #202759: TLCV2 - sgPTEN
Purpose: Encodes Doxycycline inducible Cas9 and sgRNA targeting PTEN
Depositing lab: Christopher Counter. Depositing organization: Duke University. Publication: The essential clathrin adapter protein complex-2 is tumor suppressive specifically in vivo. Zimmerman SP, DeGraw LB, Counter CM. Nat Commun. 2025 Mar 6;16(1):2254. doi: 10.1038/s41467-025-57521-2. PubMed 40050266.
Backbone
  Vector backbone: TLCV2
  Backbone size w/o insert (bp): 14852
  Total vector size (bp): 14873
  Vector type: Mammalian Expression, Lentiviral, CRISPR
  Selectable markers: Puromycin
Growth in bacteria
  Bacterial resistance: Ampicillin, 100 μg/mL
  Growth temperature: 37°C
  Growth strain: NEB Stable
  Copy number: Unknown
Gene/Insert
  Gene/Insert name: gRNA targeting PTEN
  gRNA/shRNA sequence: GAACTTGTCTTCCCGTCGTG
  Species: H. sapiens (human)
  Cloning method: Gibson Cloning
  Sequencing primers: 5′ gactatcatatgcttaccgt
Terms and licenses: Academic/Nonprofit Terms; Industry Terms: Not Available to Industry
How to cite: TLCV2 - sgPTEN was a gift from Christopher Counter (Addgene plasmid # 202759 ; http://n2t.net/addgene:202759 ; RRID:Addgene_202759)
